>Addgene plasmid #31814 | pCI-hFADD-FLAG | addgene full sequence | sequence record 314034 | Addgene NGS Result
CGTTACATAACTTACGGTAAATGGCCCGCCTGGCTGACCGCCCAACGACCCCCGCCCATTGACGTCAATA
ATGACGTATGTTCCCATAGTAACGCCAATAGGGACTTTCCATTGACGTCAATGGGTGGAGTATTTACGGT
AAACTGCCCACTTGGCAGTACATCAAGTGTATCATATGCCAAGTCCGCCCCCTATTGACGTCAATGACGG
TAAATGGCCCGCCTGGCATTATGCCCAGTACATGACCTTACGGGACTTTCCTACTTGGCAGTACATCTAC
GTATTAGTCATCGCTATTACCATGGTGATGCGGTTTTGGCAGTACACCAATGGGCGTGGATAGCGGTTTG
ACTCACGGGGATTTCCAAGTCTCCACCCCATTGACGTCAATGGGAGTTTGTTTTGGCACCAAAATCAACG
GGACTTTCCAAAATGTCGTAATAACCCCGCCCCGTTGACGCAAATGGGCGGTAGGCGTGTACGGTGGGAG
GTCTATATAAGCAGAGCTCGTTTAGTGAACCGTCAGATCACTAGAAGCTTTATTGCGGTAGTTTATCACA
GTTAAATTGCTAACGCAGTCAGTGCTTCTGACACAACAGTCTCGAACTTAAGCTGCAGAAGTTGGTCGTG
AGGCACTGGGCAGGTAAGTATCAAGGTTACAAGACAGGTTTAAGGAGACCAATAGAAACTGGGCTTGTCG
AGACAGAGAAGACTCTTGCGTTTCTGATAGGCACCTATTGGTCTTACTGACATCCACTTTGCCTTTCTCT
CCACAGGTGTCCACTCCCAGTTCAATTACAGCTCTTAAGGCTAGAGTACTTAATACGACTCACTATAGGC
TAGCCTCGAGAATTCCCCGCCATGGACCCGTTCCTGGTGCTGCTGCACTCGGTGTCGTCCAGCCTGTCGA
GCAGCGAGCTGACCGAGCTCAAGTTCCTATGCCTCGGGCGCGTGGGCAAGCGCAAGCTGGAGCGCGTGCA
GAGCGGCCTAGACCTCTTCTCCATGCTGCTGGAGCAGAACGACCTGGAGCCCGGGCACACCGAGCTCCTG
CGCGAGCTGCTCGCCTCCCTGCGGCGCCACGACCTGCTGCGGCGCGTCGACGACTTCGAGGCGGGGGCGG
CGGCCGGGGCCGCGCCTGGGGAAGAAGACCTGTGTGCAGCATTTAACGTCATATGTGATAATGTGGGGAA
AGATTGGAGAAGGCTGGCTCGTCAGCTCAAAGTCTCAGACACCAAGATCGACAGCATCGAGGACAGATAC
CCCCGCAACCTGACAGAGCGTGTGCGGGAGTCACTGAGAATCTGGAAGAACACAGAGAAGGAGAACGCAA
CAGTGGCCCACCTGGTGGGGGCTCTCAGGTCCTGCCAGATGAACCTGGTGGCTGACCTGGTACAAGAGGT
TCAGCAGGCCCGTGACCTCCAGAACAGGAGTGGGGCCATGTCCCCGATGTCATGGAACTCAGACGCATCT
ACCTCCGAAGCGTCCGACTACAAAGACGATGACGACAAGTGATCTAGAGTCGACCCGGGCGGCCGCTTCG
AGCAGACATGATAAGATACATTGATGAGTTTGGACAAACCACAACTAGAATGCAGTGAAAAAAATGCTTT
ATTTGTGAAATTTGTGATGCTATTGCTTTATTTGTAACCATTATAAGCTGCAATAAACAAGTTAACAACA
ACAATTGCATTCATTTTATGTTTCAGGTTCAGGGGGAGATGTGGGAGGTTTTTTAAAGCAAGTAAAACCT
CTACAAATGTGGTAAAATCGATAAGGATCCGGGCTGGCGTAATAGCGAAGAGGCCCGCACCGATCGCCCT
TCCCAACAGTTGCGCAGCCTGAATGGCGAATGG
[124 nt withheld, positions 1854-1977]
C
[91 nt withheld, positions 1979-2069]
A
[49 nt withheld, positions 2071-2119]
CCTTTGACGTTGGAGTCCACGTTCTTT
[37 nt withheld, positions 2147-2183]
ACCCTATCTCGGTCTATTCTTTTGATTTATAAGGGATTTTGCCGATTTCGGCCTATTGGTTAAAAAATGA
GCTGATTTAACAAAAATTTAACGCGAATTTTAACAAAATATTAACGCTTACAATTTCCTGATGCGGTATT
TTCTCCTTACGCATCTGTGCGGTATTTCACACCGCATATGGTGCACTCTCAGTACAATCTGCTCTGATGC
CGCATAGTTAAGCCAGCCCCGACACCCGCCAACACCCGCTGACGCGCCCTGACGGGCTTGTCTGCTCCCG
GCATCCGCTTACAGACAAGCTGTGACCGTCTCCGGGAGCTGCATGTGTCAGAGGTTTTCACCGTCATCAC
CGAAACGCGCGAGACGAAAGGGCCTCGTGATACGCCTATTTTTATAGGTTAATGTCATGATAATAATGGT
TTCTTAGACGTCAGGTGGCACTTTTCGGGGAAATGTGCGCGGAACCCCTATTTGTTTATTTTTCTAAATA
CATTCAAATATGTATCCGCTCATGAGACAATAACCCTGATAAATGCTTCAATAATATTGAAAAAGGAAGA
GTATGAGTATTCAACATTTCCGTGTCGCCCTTATTCCCTTTTTTGCGGCATTTTGCCTTCCTGTTTTTGC
TCACCCAGAAACGCTGGTGAAAGTAAAAGATGCTGAAGATCAGTTGGGTGCACGAGTGGGTTACATCGAA
CTGGATCTCAACAGCGGTAAGATCCTTGAGAGTTTTCGCCCCGAAGAACGTTTTCCAATGATGAGCACTT
TTAAAGTTCTGCTATGTGGCGCGGTATTATCCCGTATTGACGCCGGGCAAGAGCAACTCGGTCGCCGCAT
ACACTATTCTCAGAATGACTTGGTTGAGTACTCACCAGTCACAGAAAAGCATCTTACGGATGGCATGACA
GTAAGAGAATTATGCAGTGCTGCCATAACCATGAGTGATAACACTGCGGCCAACTTACTTCTGACAACGA
TCGGAGGACCGAAGGAGCTAACCGCTTTTTTGCACAACATGGGGGATCATGTAACTCGCCTTGATCGTTG
GGAACCGGAGCTGAATGAAGCCATACCAAACGACGAGCGTGACACCACGATGCCTGTAGCAATGGCAACA
ACGTTGCGCAAACTATTAACTGGCGAACTACTTACTCTAGCTTCCCGGCAACAATTAATAGACTGGATGG
AGGCGGATAAAGTTGCAGGACCACTTCTGCGCTCGGCCCTTCCGGCTGGCTGGTTTATTGCTGATAAATC
TGGAGCCGGTGAGCGTGGGTCTCGCGGTATCATTGCAGCACTGGGGCCAGATGGTAAGCCCTCCCGTATC
GTAGTTATCTACACGACGGGGAGTCAGGCAACTATGGATGAACGAAATAGACAGATCGCTGAGATAGGTG
CCTCACTGATTAAGCATTGGTAACTGTCAGACCAAGTTTACTCATATATACTTTAGATTGATTTAAAACT
TCATTTTTAATTTAAAAGGATCTAGGTGAAGATCCTTTTTGATAATCTCATGACCAAAATCCCTTAACGT
GAGTTTTCGTTCCACTGAGCGTCAGACCCCGTAGAAAAGATCAAAGGATCTTCTTGAGATCCTTTTTTTC
TGCGCGTAATCTGCTGCTTGCAAACAAAAAAACCACCGCTACCAGCGGTGGTTTGTTTGCCGGATCAAGA
GCTACCAACTCTTTTTCCGAAGGTAACTGGCTTCAGCAGAGCGCAGATACCAAATACTGTTCTTCTAGTG
TAGCCGTAGTTAGGCCACCACTTCAAGAACTCTGTAGCACCGCCTACATACCTCGCTCTGCTAATCCTGT
TACCAGTGGCTGCTGCCAGTGGCGATAAGTCGTGTCTTACCGGGTTGGACTCAAGACGATAGTTACCGGA
TAAGGCGCAGCGGTCGGGCTGAACGGGGGGTTCGTGCACACAGCCCAGCTTGGAGCGAACGACCTACACC
GAACTGAGATACCTACAGCGTGAGCTATGAGAAAGCGCCACGCTTCCCGAAGGGAGAAAGGCGGACAGGT
ATCCGGTAAGCGGCAGGGTCGGAACAGGAGAGCGCACGAGGGAGCTTCCAGGGGGAAACGCCTGGTATCT
TTATAGTCCTGTCGGGTTTCGCCACCTCTGACTTGAGCGTCGATTTTTGTGATGCTCGTCAGGGGGGCGG
AGCCTATGGAAAAACGCCAGCAACGCGGCCTTTTTACGGTTCCTGGCCTTTTGCTGGCCTTTTGCTCACA
TGGCTCGACAGATCTTCAATATTGGCCATTAGCCATATTATTCATTGGTTATATAGCATAAATCAATATT
GGCTATTGGCCATTGCATACGTTGTATCTATATCATAATATGTACATTTATATTGGCTCATGTCCAATAT
GACCGCCATGTTGGCATTGATTATTGACTAGTTATTAATAGTAATCAATTACGGGGTCATTAGTTCATAG
CCCATATATGGAGTTCCG
Features (pLannotate 1.2.2; 14 found; start..end, strand, type, name):
    306..505     +  promoter       CMV promoter: human cytomegalovirus (CMV) immediate early promoter
    644..776     +  intron         chimeric intron: chimera between introns from human β-globin and immunoglobulin heavy chain genes
    821..839     +  promoter       T7 promoter: promoter for bacteriophage T7 RNA polymerase
    862..1485    +  CDS            FADD: FADD_HUMAN - Also known as MORT1 From Homo sapiens (Human).
   1552..1673    -  polyA_signal   SV40 poly(A) signal: SV40 polyadenylation signal
   1696..1764    -  CDS            large T antigen (fragment): large T antigen from SV40 (simian virus 40)
   1783..1850    +  CDS            lacZα (fragment): LacZα fragment of β-galactosidase; lacZ fragment
   1854..2282    +  rep_origin     f1 ori (sequence partly withheld): f1 bacteriophage origin of replication; arrow indicates direction of (+) strand synthesis
   2310..2409    -  misc_feature   bom (fragment): basis of mobility region from pBR322
   2511..2546    -  CDS            rop (fragment): Rop protein, which maintains plasmids at low copy number; rop
   2641..2745    +  promoter       AmpR promoter: bla
   2746..3606    +  CDS            AmpR: β-lactamase; bla; confers resistance to ampicillin, carbenicillin, and related antibiotics
   3777..4365    +  rep_origin     ori: high-copy-number ColE1/pMB1/pBR322/pUC origin of replication
   4578..304     +  enhancer       CMV enhancer (across the origin): human cytomegalovirus immediate early enhancer
