[The description below was written by a language model from this plasmid's Addgene catalogue record and pLannotate feature annotations shown in this document.]
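Description:
pCI-hFADD-FLAG is a mammalian expression plasmid built on the Promega pCI backbone that carries the human FADD (Fas-associated death domain, also known as MORT1) coding sequence with a C-terminal FLAG epitope tag. The insert was placed between EcoRI and XbaI sites by restriction cloning, and the full sequenced plasmid is about 4.65 kb. In bacteria it is maintained through a high-copy ColE1/pUC-type origin and selected with ampicillin via the β-lactamase gene and its native promoter. An f1 phage origin is also present, which would allow production of single-stranded DNA. Short fragments annotated as lacZα, bom, rop and SV40 large T antigen appear to be backbone remnants rather than functional elements.

Expression is driven by the human cytomegalovirus immediate-early enhancer and promoter, followed by the pCI chimeric intron (β-globin/immunoglobulin heavy chain), which generally improves processing and accumulation of the transcript. A T7 promoter lies just upstream of the FADD open reading frame and can serve for in vitro transcription. An SV40 polyadenylation signal lies downstream of the insert and terminates the message. The feature table annotates the FADD coding region but does not separately mark the FLAG tag, which is recorded only in the catalogue fields. There is no mammalian selection marker annotated, so the plasmid is suited to transient transfection. The FLAG tag allows detection or immunoprecipitation of FADD, consistent with the associated study of the interaction between FADD and the E3 ubiquitin ligase TRIM21 in the negative regulation of virus-induced interferon production.
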