Addgene plasmid #31814: pCI-hFADD-FLAG
Depositing lab: Astar Winoto. Depositing organization: University of California, Berkeley. Publication: Fas-associated death domain (FADD) and the E3 ubiquitin-protein ligase TRIM21 interact to negatively regulate virus-induced interferon production. Young JA, Sermwittayawong D, Kim HJ, Nandu S, An N, Erdjument-Bromage H, Tempst P, Coscoy L, Winoto A. J Biol Chem. 2011 Feb 25;286(8):6521-31. Epub 2010 Dec 23. 10.1074/jbc.M110.172288 PubMed 21183682.
Backbone
  Vector backbone: pCI
  Backbone manufacturer: Promega
  Backbone size w/o insert (bp): 4000
  Vector type: Mammalian Expression
Growth in bacteria
  Bacterial resistance: Ampicillin, 100 μg/mL
  Growth temperature: 37°C
  Growth strain: DH5alpha
  Copy number: High Copy
Gene/Insert
  Gene/Insert name: FADD
  Species: H. sapiens (human)
  Entrez Gene: FADD (a.k.a. GIG3, IMD90, MORT1)
  Promoter: CMV
  Tag / fusion protein: FLAG (C terminal on insert)
  Cloning method: Restriction Enzyme; 5′ cloning site EcoRI (unknown if destroyed); 3′ cloning site XbaI (unknown if destroyed)
  Sequencing primers: 5′ CMV forward; 3′ EBV reverse
Terms and licenses: Academic/Nonprofit Terms; Industry Terms: Not Available to Industry
How to cite: pCI-hFADD-FLAG was a gift from Astar Winoto (Addgene plasmid # 31814 ; http://n2t.net/addgene:31814 ; RRID:Addgene_31814)
